Addgene plasmid #171421: GST-Ub4
Purpose: For the purifcation of tetra linear ubiquitin
Depositing lab: James Hurley. Depositing organization: University of California, Berkeley. Publication: Reconstitution of cargo-induced LC3 lipidation in mammalian selective autophagy. Chang C, Shi X, Jensen LE, Yokom AL, Fracchiolla D, Martens S, Hurley JH. Sci Adv. 2021 Apr 23;7(17). pii: 7/17/eabg4922. doi: 10.1126/sciadv.abg4922. Print 2021 Apr. PubMed 33893090.
Backbone
  Vector backbone: pGEX5
  Vector type: Bacterial Expression
Growth in bacteria
  Bacterial resistance: Ampicillin, 100 μg/mL
  Growth temperature: 37°C
  Growth strain: DH5alpha
  Copy number: High Copy
Gene/Insert
  Gene/Insert name: Ubiquitin
  Species: Other
  Cloning method: Restriction Enzyme; 5′ cloning site Unknown (unknown if destroyed); 3′ cloning site Unknown (unknown if destroyed)
Terms and licenses: Academic/Nonprofit Terms; Industry Terms: Not Available to Industry
How to cite: GST-Ub4 was a gift from James Hurley (Addgene plasmid # 171421 ; http://n2t.net/addgene:171421 ; RRID:Addgene_171421)
