[The description below was written by a language model from this plasmid's Addgene catalogue record and pLannotate feature annotations shown in this document.]
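Description:
GST-Ub4 is a bacterial expression plasmid built on a pGEX5-type backbone for producing linear tetra-ubiquitin as a glutathione S-transferase fusion in E. coli. It is a high-copy plasmid that replicates from a ColE1/pMB1-type origin and is selected with ampicillin through the β-lactamase (AmpR) gene and its native promoter. Short remnants of pBR322-derived elements (rop and bom fragments), a lac promoter/lacZα segment and a small E. coli yciV fragment are also annotated. These are typical carry-over sequences of the pGEX backbone rather than functional parts of the payload.

The expression cassette is driven by the strong hybrid tac promoter, followed by a lac operator, and the plasmid carries its own lacI gene with its promoter. Transcription is therefore repressed by the lac repressor until it is relieved with IPTG. Downstream lies the Schistosoma japonicum GST coding sequence, followed after a short linker by an open reading frame of roughly 915 bp. This frame is annotated as matching polyubiquitin (Ubb), and its length is consistent with four ubiquitin units joined head-to-tail, i.e. a linear, Met1-linked chain encoded as a single polypeptide. The catalogue lists the insert species only as "Other", and the cloning sites are not recorded. No protease cleavage site is annotated in the linker, so the record does not state whether or how the GST tag can be removed.

The stated purpose is purification of linear tetra-ubiquitin, with the GST moiety allowing affinity capture on glutathione resin. The associated publication concerns reconstitution of cargo-induced LC3 lipidation in mammalian selective autophagy, which suggests the GST-tetraubiquitin protein serves as a model ubiquitinated cargo in such in vitro assays.
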