Features (pLannotate 1.2.2; 17 found; start..end, strand, type, name):
     74..102     +  promoter       tac promoter: strong E. coli promoter; hybrid between the trp and lac UV5 promoters
    110..126     +  protein_bind   lac operator: The lac repressor binds to the lac operator to inhibit transcription in E. coli. This inhibition can be relieved by adding lactose or isopropyl-β-D-thiogalactopyranoside (IPTG). lac repressor encoded by lacI
    149..802     +  CDS            GST26_SCHJA: Experimental evidence at protein level: Swiss-Prot protein existence level 1. GST isoenzymes appear to play a central role in the parasite detoxification system. Other functions are also suspected including a role in increasing the solubility of haematin in the parasite gut. From Schistosoma japonicum (Blood fluke).
    839..1753    +  CDS            Ubb: UBB_RAT - Experimental evidence at protein level: Swiss-Prot protein existence level 1. [Ubiquitin]: Exists either covalently attached to another protein, or free (unanchored). When covalently bound, it is conjugated to target proteins via an isopeptide bond either as a monomer (monoubiquitin), a polymer linked via different Lys residues of the ubiquitin (polyubiquitin chains) or a linear polymer linked via the initiator Met of the ubiquitin (linear polyubiquitin chains). Polyubiquitin chains, when attached to a target protein, have different functions depending on the Lys residue of the ubiqu
   1794..1833    +  CDS            rop (fragment): Rop protein, which maintains plasmids at low copy number; rop
   1935..1975    +  misc_feature   bom (fragment): basis of mobility region from pBR322
   2080..2184    +  promoter       AmpR promoter: bla
   2185..3045    +  CDS            AmpR: β-lactamase; bla; confers resistance to ampicillin, carbenicillin, and related antibiotics
   3216..3804    +  rep_origin     ori: high-copy-number ColE1/pMB1/pBR322/pUC origin of replication
   3990..4041    -  misc_feature   bom (fragment): basis of mobility region from pBR322
   4048..4125    +  promoter       lacI promoter: lacI
   4126..5208    +  CDS            lacI: lac repressor; lacI; The lac repressor binds to the lac operator to inhibit transcription in E. coli. This inhibition can be relieved by adding lactose or isopropyl-β-D-thiogalactopyranoside (IPTG).
   5221..5242    +  protein_bind   CAP binding site: CAP binding activates transcription in the presence of cAMP. E. coli catabolite activator protein
   5257..5287    +  promoter       lac promoter: promoter for the E. coli lac operon
   5295..5311    +  protein_bind   lac operator: The lac repressor binds to the lac operator to inhibit transcription in E. coli. This inhibition can be relieved by adding lactose or isopropyl-β-D-thiogalactopyranoside (IPTG). lac repressor encoded by lacI
   5331..5504    +  CDS            lacZα: LacZα fragment of β-galactosidase; lacZ fragment
   5768..5884    -  CDS            yciV (fragment): RNAAM_ECOLI - Also known as trpH From Escherichia coli (strain K12).
>Addgene plasmid #171421 | GST-Ub4 | addgene full sequence | sequence record 337515 | Addgene NGS Result
CGCACTCCCGTTCTGGATAATGTTTTTTGCGCCGACATCATAACGGTTCTGGCAAATATTCTGAAATGAG
CTGTTGACAATTAATCATCGGCTCGTATAATGTGTGGAATTGTGAGCGGATAACAATTTCACACAGGAAA
CAGTATTCATGTCCCCTATACTAGGTTATTGGAAAATTAAGGGCCTTGTGCAACCCACTCGACTTCTTTT
GGAATATCTTGAAGAAAAATATGAAGAGCATTTGTATGAGCGCGATGAAGGTGATAAATGGCGAAACAAA
AAGTTTGAATTGGGTTTGGAGTTTCCCAATCTTCCTTATTATATTGATGGTGATGTTAAATTAACACAGT
CTATGGCCATCATACGTTATATAGCTGACAAGCACAACATGTTGGGTGGTTGTCCAAAAGAGCGTGCAGA
GATTTCAATGCTTGAAGGAGCGGTTTTGGATATTAGATACGGTGTTTCGAGAATTGCATATAGTAAAGAC
TTTGAAACTCTCAAAGTTGATTTTCTTAGCAAGCTACCTGAAATGCTGAAAATGTTCGAAGATCGTTTAT
GTCATAAAACATATTTAAATGGTGATCATGTAACCCATCCTGACTTCATGTTGTATGACGCTCTTGATGT
TGTTTTATACATGGACCCAATGTGCCTGGATGCGTTCCCAAAATTAGTTTGTTTTAAAAAACGTATTGAA
GCTATCCCACAAATTGATAAGTACTTGAAATCCAGCAAGTATATAGCATGGCCTTTGCAGGGCTGGCAAG
CCACGTTTGGTGGTGGCGACCATCCTCCAAAATCGGATCTGGTTCCGCGTGGATCCCCAGGAATTCATAT
GCAGATCTTCGTGAAGACCCTGACCGGCAAGACCATCACCCTAGAGGTGGAGCCCAGTGACACCATCGAG
AACGTGAAGGCCAAGATCCAGGATAAAGAGGGCATCCCCCCTGACCAGCAGAGGCTGATCTTTGCCGGCA
AGCAGCTGGAAGATGGCCGCACCCTCTCTGATTACAACATCCAGAAGGAGTCAACCCTGCACCTGGTCCT
TCGCCTGAGAGGTGGCATGCAGATCTTCGTGAAGACCCTGACCGGCAAGACCATCACCCTGGAGGTGGAG
CCCAGTGACACCATCGAGAACGTGAAGGCCAAGATCCAGGATAAAGAGGGCATCCCCCCTGACCAGCAGA
GGCTGATCTTTGCCGGCAAGCAGCTGGAAGATGGCCGCACCCTCTCTGATTACAACATCCAGAAAGAGTC
AACCCTGCACCTGGTCCTCCGTCTGAGGGGTGGCATGCAGATCTTCGTGAAGACCCTGACTGGCAAGACC
ATCACCCTGGAGGTGGAGCCCAGTGACACCATCGAGAACGTGAAGGCCAAGATCCAGGATAAAGAGGGCA
TCCCCCCTGACCAGCAGAGGCTGATCTTTGCCGGCAAGCAGCTGGAAGATGGCCGCACCCTCTCTGATTA
CAACATCCAGAAGGAGTCAACCCTGCACCTGGTCCTTCGCCTGAGAGGTGGCATGCAGATCTTCGTGAAG
ACCCTGACCGGCAAGACCATCACCTTGGAGGTGGAGCCCAGTGACACCATCGAGAATGTGAAGGCCAAGA
TCCAGGATAAAGAGGGCATCCCCCCTGACCAGCAGAGGCTGATCTTTGCCGGCAAGCAGCTAGAAGATGG
CCGCACTCTCTCTGATTACAACATCCAGAAAGAGTCGACCCTGCACCTGGTCCTCCGTCTGAGGGGTGGC
TATTAACTCGACTCGAGCGGCCGCATCGTGACTGACTGACGATCTGCCTCGCGCGTTTCGGTGATGACGG
TGAAAACCTCTGACACATGCAGCTCCCGGAGACGGTCACAGCTTGTCTGTAAGCGGATGCCGGGAGCAGA
CAAGCCCGTCAGGGCGCGTCAGCGGGTGTTGGCGGGTGTCGGGGCGCAGCCATGACCCAGTCACGTAGCG
ATAGCGGAGTGTATAATTCTTGAAGACGAAAGGGCCTCGTGATACGCCTATTTTTATAGGTTAATGTCAT
GATAATAATGGTTTCTTAGACGTCAGGTGGCACTTTTCGGGGAAATGTGCGCGGAACCCCTATTTGTTTA
TTTTTCTAAATACATTCAAATATGTATCCGCTCATGAGACAATAACCCTGATAAATGCTTCAATAATATT
GAAAAAGGAAGAGTATGAGTATTCAACATTTCCGTGTCGCCCTTATTCCCTTTTTTGCGGCATTTTGCCT
TCCTGTTTTTGCTCACCCAGAAACGCTGGTGAAAGTAAAAGATGCTGAAGATCAGTTGGGTGCACGAGTG
GGTTACATCGAACTGGATCTCAACAGCGGTAAGATCCTTGAGAGTTTTCGCCCCGAAGAACGTTTTCCAA
TGATGAGCACTTTTAAAGTTCTGCTATGTGGCGCGGTATTATCCCGTGTTGACGCCGGGCAAGAGCAACT
CGGTCGCCGCATACACTATTCTCAGAATGACTTGGTTGAGTACTCACCAGTCACAGAAAAGCATCTTACG
GATGGCATGACAGTAAGAGAATTATGCAGTGCTGCCATAACCATGAGTGATAACACTGCGGCCAACTTAC
TTCTGACAACGATCGGAGGACCGAAGGAGCTAACCGCTTTTTTGCACAACATGGGGGATCATGTAACTCG
CCTTGATCGTTGGGAACCGGAGCTGAATGAAGCCATACCAAACGACGAGCGTGACACCACGATGCCTGCA
GCAATGGCAACAACGTTGCGCAAACTATTAACTGGCGAACTACTTACTCTAGCTTCCCGGCAACAATTAA
TAGACTGGATGGAGGCGGATAAAGTTGCAGGACCACTTCTGCGCTCGGCCCTTCCGGCTGGCTGGTTTAT
TGCTGATAAATCTGGAGCCGGTGAGCGTGGGTCTCGCGGTATCATTGCAGCACTGGGGCCAGATGGTAAG
CCCTCCCGTATCGTAGTTATCTACACGACGGGGAGTCAGGCAACTATGGATGAACGAAATAGACAGATCG
CTGAGATAGGTGCCTCACTGATTAAGCATTGGTAACTGTCAGACCAAGTTTACTCATATATACTTTAGAT
TGATTTAAAACTTCATTTTTAATTTAAAAGGATCTAGGTGAAGATCCTTTTTGATAATCTCATGACCAAA
ATCCCTTAACGTGAGTTTTCGTTCCACTGAGCGTCAGACCCCGTAGAAAAGATCAAAGGATCTTCTTGAG
ATCCTTTTTTTCTGCGCGTAATCTGCTGCTTGCAAACAAAAAAACCACCGCTACCAGCGGTGGTTTGTTT
GCCGGATCAAGAGCTACCAACTCTTTTTCCGAAGGTAACTGGCTTCAGCAGAGCGCAGATACCAAATACT
GTCCTTCTAGTGTAGCCGTAGTTAGGCCACCACTTCAAGAACTCTGTAGCACCGCCTACATACCTCGCTC
TGCTAATCCTGTTACCAGTGGCTGCTGCCAGTGGCGATAAGTCGTGTCTTACCGGGTTGGACTCAAGACG
ATAGTTACCGGATAAGGCGCAGCGGTCGGGCTGAACGGGGGGTTCGTGCACACAGCCCAGCTTGGAGCGA
ACGACCTACACCGAACTGAGATACCTACAGCGTGAGCTATGAGAAAGCGCCACGCTTCCCGAAGGGAGAA
AGGCGGACAGGTATCCGGTAAGCGGCAGGGTCGGAACAGGAGAGCGCACGAGGGAGCTTCCAGGGGGAAA
CGCCTGGTATCTTTATAGTCCTGTCGGGTTTCGCCACCTCTGACTTGAGCGTCGATTTTTGTGATGCTCG
TCAGGGGGGCGGAGCCTATGGAAAAACGCCAGCAACGCGGCCTTTTTACGGTTCCTGGCCTTTTGCTGGC
CTTTTGCTCACATGTTCTTTCCTGCGTTATCCCCTGATTCTGTGGATAACCGTATTACCGCCTTTGAGTG
AGCTGATACCGCTCGCCGCAGCCGAACGACCGAGCGCAGCGAGTCAGTGAGCGAGGAAGCGGAAGAGCGC
CTGATGCGGTATTTTCTCCTTACGCATCTGTGCGGTATTTCACACCGCATAAATTCCGACACCATCGAAT
GGCGCAAAACCTTTCGCGGTATGGCATGATAGCGCCCGGAAGAGAGTCAATTCAGGGTGGTGAATGTGAA
ACCAGTAACGTTATACGATGTCGCAGAGTATGCCGGTGTCTCTTATCAGACCGTTTCCCGCGTGGTGAAC
CAGGCCAGCCACGTTTCTGCGAAAACGCGGGAAAAAGTGGAAGCGGCGATGGCGGAGCTGAATTACATTC
CCAACCGCGTGGCACAACAACTGGCGGGCAAACAGTCGTTGCTGATTGGCGTTGCCACCTCCAGTCTGGC
CCTGCACGCGCCGTCGCAAATTGTCGCGGCGATTAAATCTCGCGCCGATCAACTGGGTGCCAGCGTGGTG
GTGTCGATGGTAGAACGAAGCGGCGTCGAAGCCTGTAAAGCGGCGGTGCACAATCTTCTCGCGCAACGCG
TCAGTGGGCTGATCATTAACTATCCGCTGGATGACCAGGATGCCATTGCTGTGGAAGCTGCCTGCACTAA
TGTTCCGGCGTTATTTCTTGATGTCTCTGACCAGACACCCATCAACAGTATTATTTTCTCCCATGAAGAC
GGTACGCGACTGGGCGTGGAGCATCTGGTCGCATTGGGTCACCAGCAAATCGCGCTGTTAGCGGGCCCAT
TAAGTTCTGTCTCGGCGCGTCTGCGTCTGGCTGGCTGGCATAAATATCTCACTCGCAATCAAATTCAGCC
GATAGCGGAACGGGAAGGCGACTGGAGTGCCATGTCCGGTTTTCAACAAACCATGCAAATGCTGAATGAG
GGCATCGTTCCCACTGCGATGCTGGTTGCCAACGATCAGATGGCGCTGGGCGCAATGCGCGCCATTACCG
AGTCCGGGCTGCGCGTTGGTGCGGATATCTCGGTAGTGGGATACGACGATACCGAAGACAGCTCATGTTA
TATCCCGCCGTTAACCACCATCAAACAGGATTTTCGCCTGCTGGGGCAAACCAGCGTGGACCGCTTGCTG
CAACTCTCTCAGGGCCAGGCGGTGAAGGGCAATCAGCTGTTGCCCGTCTCACTGGTGAAAAGAAAAACCA
CCCTGGCGCCCAATACGCAAACCGCCTCTCCCCGCGCGTTGGCCGATTCATTAATGCAGCTGGCACGACA
GGTTTCCCGACTGGAAAGCGGGCAGTGAGCGCAACGCAATTAATGTAAGTTAGCTCACTCATTAGGCACC
CCAGGCTTTACACTTTATGCTTCCGGCTCGTATGTTGTGTGGAATTGTGAGCGGATAACAATTTCACACA
GGAAACAGCTATGACCATGATTACGGATTCACTGGCCGTCGTTTTACAACGTCGTGACTGGGAAAACCCT
GGCGTTACCCAACTTAATCGCCTTGCAGCACATCCCCCTTTCGCCAGCTGGCGTAATAGCGAAGAGGCCC
GCACCGATCGCCCTTCCCAACAGTTGCGCAGCCTGAATGGCGAATGGCGCTTTGCCTGGTTTCCGGCACC
AGAAGCGGTGCCGGAAAGCTGGCTGGAGTGCGATCTTCCTGAGGCCGATACTGTCGTCGTCCCCTCAAAC
TGGCAGATGCACGGTTACGATGCGCCCATCTACACCAACGTGACCTATCCCATTACGGTCAATCCGCCGT
TTGTTCCCACGGAGAATCCGACGGGTTGTTACTCGCTCACATTTAATGTTGATGAAAGCTGGCTACAGGA
AGGCCAGACGCGAATTATTTTTGATGGCGTTGGAATTAGCTTATCGACTGCACGGTGCACCAATGCTTCT
GGCGTCAGGCAGCCATCGGAAGCTGTGGTATGGCTGTGCAGGTCGTAAATCACTGCATAATTCGTGTCGC
TCAAGG
